Addgene plasmid #78742: BPK3082
Purpose: Human expression plasmid for LbCpf1 guide RNA (need to clone in spacer into BsmBI sites)
Depositing lab: Keith Joung. Depositing organization: Massachusetts General Hospital. Publication: Genome-wide specificities of CRISPR-Cas Cpf1 nucleases in human cells. Kleinstiver BP, Tsai SQ, Prew MS, Nguyen NT, Welch MM, Lopez JM, McCaw ZR, Aryee MJ, Joung JK. Nat Biotechnol. 2016 Jun 27. doi: 10.1038/nbt.3620. PubMed 27347757.
Backbone
  Vector backbone: MLM3636
  Backbone manufacturer: Joung lab (Addgene Plasmid # 43860)
  Vector type: Mammalian Expression, CRISPR
Growth in bacteria
  Bacterial resistance: Ampicillin, 100 μg/mL
  Growth temperature: 37°C
  Growth strain: DH5alpha
  Copy number: High Copy
Gene/Insert
  Gene/Insert name: LbCpf1 crRNA backbone, without spacer sequence
  Species: Synthetic
  Promoter: U6
  Cloning method: Restriction Enzyme; 5′ cloning site BsmBI (not destroyed); 3′ cloning site BsmBI (not destroyed)
  Sequencing primers: 5′ OS280 (5'-CAGGGTTATTGTCTCATGAGCGG-3')
Terms and licenses: Academic/Nonprofit Terms; Industry Terms: Not Available to Industry
Depositor comments: Use BsmBI sites to insert crRNA spacer sequence into the vector. This plasmid will express gRNA in mammalian cells for Cpf1 from Lachnospiraceae bacterium ND2006. Recommended to use with SQT1665 (Addgene plasmid# 78744), which expresses Lachnospiraceae bacterium ND2006 Cpf1. Please visit https://www.biorxiv.org/content/early/2016/06/09/057802 for bioRxiv preprint.
How to cite: BPK3082 was a gift from Keith Joung (Addgene plasmid # 78742 ; http://n2t.net/addgene:78742 ; RRID:Addgene_78742)
