[The description below was written by a language model from this plasmid's Addgene catalogue record and pLannotate feature annotations shown in this document.]
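Description:
BPK3082 is a compact (about 2.2 kb) mammalian expression plasmid for producing CRISPR RNA (crRNA) guides for the Cpf1 (Cas12a) nuclease from Lachnospiraceae bacterium ND2006 (LbCpf1) in human cells. It is built on the MLM3636 guide RNA backbone and is propagated in E. coli as a high-copy plasmid through a ColE1/pUC-type origin of replication, with selection by ampicillin resistance from a β-lactamase gene driven by its native bla promoter. There is no mammalian selection marker or reporter among the annotated features, so the plasmid is suited to transient delivery.

The payload is a human U6 promoter, an RNA polymerase III promoter commonly used for short, defined, non-polyadenylated transcripts, followed by the synthetic LbCpf1 crRNA backbone without a spacer. The plasmid is an entry vector rather than a finished guide: the user clones the target-specific spacer into a pair of BsmBI sites downstream of the promoter, which the record lists as the 5′ and 3′ cloning sites. The crRNA scaffold and cloning sites themselves are not annotated in the automatically generated feature table, which identifies only the U6 promoter, the origin, the ampicillin resistance cassette and a short fragment resembling a Gateway attB1 site upstream of the promoter; that fragment is probably a backbone remnant with no stated role.

Once a spacer is inserted, the plasmid is intended for co-delivery with a separate LbCpf1 expression plasmid; the depositor recommends SQT1665 as the companion. The system was used for genome editing and for assessing the genome-wide specificity of Cpf1 nucleases in human cells.
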