Features (pLannotate 1.2.2; 5 found; start..end, strand, type, name):
     13..30      +  protein_bind   attB1 (fragment): mutant version of attB; recombination site for the Gateway® BP reaction BP Clonase™
     82..322     +  promoter       U6 promoter: RNA polymerase III promoter for human U6 snRNA
    476..1064    -  rep_origin     ori: high-copy-number ColE1/pMB1/pBR322/pUC origin of replication
   1235..2095    -  CDS            AmpR: β-lactamase; bla; confers resistance to ampicillin, carbenicillin, and related antibiotics
   2096..2200    -  promoter       AmpR promoter: bla
>Addgene plasmid #78742 | BPK3082 | addgene full sequence | sequence record 239497 | Addgene NGS Result
GACGTCGCTAGCTGTACAAAAAAGCAGGCTTTAAAGGAACCAATTCAGTCGACTGGATCCGGTACCAAGG
TCGGGCAGGAAGAGGGCCTATTTCCCATGATTCCTTCATATTTGCATATACGATACAAGGCTGTTAGAGA
GATAATTAGAATTAATTTGACTGTAAACACAAAGATATTAGTACAAAATACGTGACGTAGAAAGTAATAA
TTTCTTGGGTAGTTTGCAGTTTTAAAATTATGTTTTAAAATGGACTATCATATGCTTACCGTAACTTGAA
AGTATTTCGATTTCTTGGCTTTATATATCTTGTGGAAAGGACGAAACACCGAATTTCTACTAAGTGTAGA
TGGAGACGATTAATGCGTCTCCTTTTTTTAAGCTTGGGCCGCTCGAGGTACCTCTCTACATATGACATGT
GAGCAAAAGGCCAGCAAAAGGCCAGGAACCGTAAAAAGGCCGCGTTGCTGGCGTTTTTCCATAGGCTCCG
CCCCCCTGACGAGCATCACAAAAATCGACGCTCAAGTCAGAGGTGGCGAAACCCGACAGGACTATAAAGA
TACCAGGCGTTTCCCCCTGGAAGCTCCCTCGTGCGCTCTCCTGTTCCGACCCTGCCGCTTACCGGATACC
TGTCCGCCTTTCTCCCTTCGGGAAGCGTGGCGCTTTCTCATAGCTCACGCTGTAGGTATCTCAGTTCGGT
GTAGGTCGTTCGCTCCAAGCTGGGCTGTGTGCACGAACCCCCCGTTCAGCCCGACCGCTGCGCCTTATCC
GGTAACTATCGTCTTGAGTCCAACCCGGTAAGACACGACTTATCGCCACTGGCAGCAGCCACTGGTAACA
GGATTAGCAGAGCGAGGTATGTAGGCGGTGCTACAGAGTTCTTGAAGTGGTGGCCTAACTACGGCTACAC
TAGAAGAACAGTATTTGGTATCTGCGCTCTGCTGAAGCCAGTTACCTTCGGAAAAAGAGTTGGTAGCTCT
TGATCCGGCAAACAAACCACCGCTGGTAGCGGTGGTTTTTTTGTTTGCAAGCAGCAGATTACGCGCAGAA
AAAAAGGATCTCAAGAAGATCCTTTGATCTTTTCTACGGGGTCTGACGCTCAGTGGAACGAAAACTCACG
TTAAGGGATTTTGGTCATGAGATTATCAAAAAGGATCTTCACCTAGATCCTTTTAAATTAAAAATGAAGT
TTTAAATCAATCTAAAGTATATATGAGTAAACTTGGTCTGACAGTTACCAATGCTTAATCAGTGAGGCAC
CTATCTCAGCGATCTGTCTATTTCGTTCATCCATAGTTGCCTGACTCCCCGTCGTGTAGATAACTACGAT
ACGGGAGGGCTTACCATCTGGCCCCAGTGCTGCAATGATACCGCGAGACCCACGCTCACCGGCTCCAGAT
TTATCAGCAATAAACCAGCCAGCCGGAAGGGCCGAGCGCAGAAGTGGTCCTGCAACTTTATCCGCCTCCA
TCCAGTCTATTAATTGTTGCCGGGAAGCTAGAGTAAGTAGTTCGCCAGTTAATAGTTTGCGCAACGTTGT
TGCCATTGCTACAGGCATCGTGGTGTCACGCTCGTCGTTTGGTATGGCTTCATTCAGCTCCGGTTCCCAA
CGATCAAGGCGAGTTACATGATCCCCCATGTTGTGCAAAAAAGCGGTTAGCTCCTTCGGTCCTCCGATCG
TTGTCAGAAGTAAGTTGGCCGCAGTGTTATCACTCATGGTTATGGCAGCACTGCATAATTCTCTTACTGT
CATGCCATCCGTAAGATGCTTTTCTGTGACTGGTGAGTACTCAACCAAGTCATTCTGAGAATAGTGTATG
CGGCGACCGAGTTGCTCTTGCCCGGCGTCAATACGGGATAATACCGCGCCACATAGCAGAACTTTAAAAG
TGCTCATCATTGGAAAACGTTCTTCGGGGCGAAAACTCTCAAGGATCTTACCGCTGTTGAGATCCAGTTC
GATGTAACCCACTCGTGCACCCAACTGATCTTCAGCATCTTTTACTTTCACCAGCGTTTCTGGGTGAGCA
AAAACAGGAAGGCAAAATGCCGCAAAAAAGGGAATAAGGGCGACACGGAAATGTTGAATACTCATACTCT
TCCTTTTTCAATATTATTGAAGCATTTATCAGGGTTATTGTCTCATGAGCGGATACATATTTGAATGTAT
TTAGAAAAATAAACAAATAGGGGTTCCGCGCACATTTCCCCGAAAAGTGCCACCT
