>Addgene plasmid #78742 | BPK3082 | addgene partial sequence | sequence record 148906 | Amp-R 5'-ATAATACCGCGCCACATAGC-3'
GTTCTTCGGGGCGAAAACTCTCAAGGATCTTACCGCTGTTGAGATCCAGTTCGATGTAACCCACTCGTGC
ACCCAACTGATCTTCAGCATCTTTTACTTTCACCAGCGTTTCTGGGTGAGCAAAAACAGGAAGGCAAAAT
GCCGCAAAAAAGGGAATAAGGGCGACACGGAAATGTTGAATACTCATACTCTTCCTTTTTCAATATTATT
GAAGCATTTATCAGGGTTATTGTCTCATGAGCGGATACATATTTGAATGTATTTAGAAAAATAAACAAAT
AGGGGTTCCGCGCACATTTCCCCGAAAAGTGCCACCTGACGTCGCTAGCTGTACAAAAAAGCAGGCTTTA
AAGGAACCAATTCAGTCGACTGGATCCGGTACCAAGGTCGGGCAGGAAGAGGGCCTATTTCCCATGATTC
CTTCATATTTGCATATACGATACAAGGCTGTTAGAGAGATAATTAGAATTAATTTGACTGTAAACACAAA
GATATTAGTACAAAATACGTGACGTAGAAAGTAATAATTTCTTGGGTAGTTTGCAGTTTTAAAATTATGT
TTTAAAATGGACTATCATATGCTTACCGTAACTTGAAAGTATTTCGATTTCTTGGCTTTATATATCTTGT
GGAAAGGACGAAACACCGAATTTCTACTAAGTGTAGATGGAGACGATTAATGCGTCTCCTTTTTTTAAGC
TTGGGCCGCTCGAGGTACCTCTCTACATATGACATGTGAGCAAAAGGCCAGCAAAAGGCCAGGAACCGTA
AAAAGGCCGCGTTGCTGGCGTTTTTCCATAGGCTCCGCCCCCCTGACGAGCATCACAAAAATCGACGCTC
AAGTCAGA
