>Addgene plasmid #78742 | BPK3082 | addgene partial sequence | sequence record 148907 | pBR322ori-F 5'-GGGAAACGCCTGGTATCTTT-3'
TGAGCGTCGATTTTTGTGATGCTCGTCAGGGGGGCGGAGCCTATGGAAAAACGCCAGCAACGCGGCCTTT
TTACGGTTCCTGGCCTTTTGCTGGCCTTTTGCTCACATGTCATATGTAGAGAGGTACCTCGAGCGGCCCA
AGCTTAAAAAAAGGAGACGCATTAATCGTCTCCATCTACACTTAGTAGAAATTCGGTGTTTCGTCCTTTC
CACAAGATATATAAAGCCAAGAAATCGAAATACTTTCAAGTTACGGTAAGCATATGATAGTCCATTTTAA
AACATAATTTTAAAACTGCAAACTACCCAAGAAATTATTACTTTCTACGTCACGTATTTTGTACTAATAT
CTTTGTGTTTACAGTCAAATTAATTCTAATTATCTCTCTAACAGCCTTGTATCGTATATGCAAATATGAA
GGAATCATGGGAAATAGGCCCTCTTCCTGCCCGACCTTGGTACCGGATCCAGTCGACTGAATTGGTTCCT
TTAAAGCCTGCTTTTTTGTACAGCTAGCGACGTCAGGTGGCACTTTTCGGGGAAATGTGCGCGGAACCCC
TATTTGTTTATTTTTCTAAATACATTCAAATATGTATCCGCTCATGAGACAATAACCCTGATAAATGCTT
CAATAATATTGAAAAAGGAAGAGTATGAGTATTCAACATTTCCGTGTCGCCCTTATTCCCTTTTTTGCGG
CATTTTGCCTTCCTGTTTTTGCTCACCCAGAAACGCTGGTGAAAGTAAAAGATGCTGAAGATCAGTTGGG
TGCACGAGTGGGTTACATCGAACTGGATCTCAACAGCGGTAAGATCCTTGAGAGTTTTCGCCCCGAAGAA
CGTTTTCCAATGATGAGCACTTTTAAAGTTCTGCTATGTGGCGCGGTAT
